Addgene plasmid #75399: pdCas9 (GB1079)
Purpose: Provides the human codon optimized CDS of Cas9 protein with mutated (D10A, H840A) and inactivated catalytic domains as a level 0 GoldenBraid part for C-terminal fusions
Depositing lab: Diego Orzaez. Depositing organization: Agencia Estatal Consejo Superior de Investigaciones Científicas, M.P. Publication: A modular toolbox for gRNA-Cas9 genome engineering in plants based on the GoldenBraid standard. Vazquez-Vilar M, Bernabe-Orts JM, Fernandez-Del-Carmen A, Ziarsolo P, Blanca J, Granell A, Orzaez D. Plant Methods. 2016 Feb 1;12:10. doi: 10.1186/s13007-016-0101-2. eCollection 2016. 101 PubMed 26839579.
Backbone
  Vector backbone: pUPD
  Backbone manufacturer: self-made; derived from pGEMT-Easy manufactured by Promega
  Backbone size w/o insert (bp): 3055
  Total vector size (bp): 7192
  Vector type: Plant Expression, CRISPR, Synthetic Biology
Growth in bacteria
  Bacterial resistance: Ampicillin, 100 μg/mL
  Growth temperature: 37°C
  Growth strain: DH5alpha
  Copy number: High Copy
Gene/Insert
  Gene/Insert name: Cas9 coding region with mutated (D10A, H840A) and inactivated catalytic domains (human codon optimised)
  Species: Streptococcus pyogenes
  Insert size (bp): 4137
  Cloning method: Restriction Enzyme; 5′ cloning site BsmBI (destroyed during cloning); 3′ cloning site BsmBI (destroyed during cloning)
  Sequencing primers: 5′ T7; 3′ SP6
Terms and licenses: Academic/Nonprofit Terms; Industry Terms: Not Available to Industry
How to cite: pdCas9 (GB1079) was a gift from Diego Orzaez (Addgene plasmid # 75399 ; http://n2t.net/addgene:75399 ; RRID:Addgene_75399)
