[The description below was written by a language model from this plasmid's Addgene catalogue record and pLannotate feature annotations shown in this document.]
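Description:
pdCas9 (GB1079) is a level 0 GoldenBraid part plasmid that stores a promoterless coding sequence for catalytically dead Cas9, intended as a building block for plant CRISPR constructs rather than as an expression vector in its own right. The backbone is pUPD, the GoldenBraid universal part domestication vector, a self-made derivative of pGEM-T Easy. It is maintained in E. coli at high copy through a ColE1/pUC-type origin and selected with ampicillin via the β-lactamase gene. The backbone also carries an f1 phage origin, remnants of the lac promoter/operator and lacZα region typical of blue/white cloning vectors, and T7 and SP6 promoters flanking the insert, which serve as sequencing primer sites.

The insert of about 4.1 kb is the Streptococcus pyogenes Cas9 open reading frame, human codon optimised and carrying the D10A and H840A substitutions that inactivate the RuvC and HNH nuclease domains. The resulting protein still binds DNA under guide RNA direction but does not cut it. The part was introduced through BsmBI sites that were destroyed during cloning, and it is formatted for C-terminal fusions, so that other GoldenBraid parts can be joined in frame downstream. The record does not list a promoter, terminator or tags on the coding sequence; these would be supplied by other parts during multipartite Type IIS assembly into transcriptional units in destination vectors. The short annotated match to a hornet peptide just after the insert is almost certainly a spurious annotation hit. Typical uses would be building dCas9 fusion proteins for programmable, guide RNA-directed applications in plants, as part of a modular gRNA–Cas9 toolbox.
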