Features (pLannotate 1.2.2; 14 found; start..end, strand, type, name):
     28..4130    +  CDS            Cas9 (fragment): Cas9 (Csn1) endonuclease from the Streptococcus pyogenes Type II CRISPR/Cas system generates RNA-guided double strand breaks in DNA
   4170..4232    -  CDS            VESPI_VESMG (fragment): Experimental evidence at protein level: Swiss-Prot protein existence level 1. Shows contractile activity on isolated ileum smooth muscle. From Vespa magnifica (Hornet).
   4244..4262    -  promoter       SP6 promoter: promoter for bacteriophage SP6 RNA polymerase
   4304..4320    -  protein_bind   lac operator: The lac repressor binds to the lac operator to inhibit transcription in E. coli. This inhibition can be relieved by adding lactose or isopropyl-β-D-thiogalactopyranoside (IPTG). lac repressor encoded by lacI
   4328..4358    -  promoter       lac promoter: promoter for the E. coli lac operon
   4373..4394    -  protein_bind   CAP binding site: CAP binding activates transcription in the presence of cAMP. E. coli catabolite activator protein
   4407..4499    -  CDS            lacI (fragment): lac repressor; lacI; The lac repressor binds to the lac operator to inhibit transcription in E. coli. This inhibition can be relieved by adding lactose or isopropyl-β-D-thiogalactopyranoside (IPTG).
   4682..5270    -  rep_origin     ori: high-copy-number ColE1/pMB1/pBR322/pUC origin of replication
   5441..6301    -  CDS            AmpR: β-lactamase; bla; confers resistance to ampicillin, carbenicillin, and related antibiotics
   6302..6406    -  promoter       AmpR promoter: bla
   6433..6483    +  misc_feature   bom (fragment): basis of mobility region from pBR322
   6484..6939    -  rep_origin     f1 ori (sequence partly withheld): f1 bacteriophage origin of replication; arrow indicates direction of (+) strand synthesis
   6943..7100    -  CDS            lacZα (fragment): LacZα fragment of β-galactosidase; lacZ fragment
   7103..7121    +  promoter       T7 promoter: promoter for bacteriophage T7 RNA polymerase
>Addgene plasmid #75399 | pdCas9 (GB1079) | depositor full sequence | sequence record 151817 | Full plasmid sequence
CTCGAATGCCCAAGAAGAAGAGGAAGGTGGACAAGAAGTACTCCATTGGGCTCGCTATCGGCACAAACAG
CGTCGGCTGGGCCGTCATTACGGACGAGTACAAGGTGCCGAGCAAAAAATTCAAAGTTCTGGGCAATACC
GATCGCCACAGCATAAAGAAGAACCTCATTGGCGCCCTCCTGTTCGACTCCGGGGAAACGGCCGAAGCCA
CGCGGCTCAAAAGAACAGCACGGCGCAGATATACCCGCAGAAAGAATCGGATCTGCTACCTGCAGGAGAT
CTTTAGTAATGAGATGGCTAAGGTGGATGACTCTTTCTTCCATAGGCTGGAGGAGTCCTTTTTGGTGGAG
GAGGATAAAAAGCACGAGCGCCACCCAATCTTTGGCAATATCGTGGACGAGGTGGCGTACCATGAAAAGT
ACCCAACCATATATCATCTGAGGAAGAAGCTTGTAGACAGTACTGATAAGGCTGACTTGCGGTTGATCTA
TCTCGCGCTGGCGCATATGATCAAATTTCGGGGACACTTCCTCATCGAGGGGGACCTGAACCCAGACAAC
AGCGATGTCGACAAACTCTTTATCCAACTGGTTCAGACTTACAATCAGCTTTTCGAAGAGAACCCGATCA
ACGCATCCGGAGTTGACGCCAAAGCAATCCTGAGCGCTAGGCTGTCCAAATCCCGGCGGCTCGAAAACCT
CATCGCACAGCTCCCTGGGGAGAAGAAGAACGGCCTGTTTGGTAATCTTATCGCCCTGTCACTCGGGCTG
ACCCCCAACTTTAAATCTAACTTCGACCTGGCCGAAGATGCCAAGCTTCAACTGAGCAAAGACACCTACG
ATGATGATCTCGACAATCTGCTGGCCCAGATCGGCGACCAGTACGCAGACCTTTTTTTGGCGGCAAAGAA
CCTGTCAGACGCCATTCTGCTGAGTGATATTCTGCGAGTGAACACGGAGATCACCAAAGCTCCGCTGAGC
GCTAGTATGATCAAGCGCTATGATGAGCACCACCAAGACTTGACTTTGCTGAAGGCCCTTGTCAGACAGC
AACTGCCTGAGAAGTACAAGGAAATTTTCTTCGATCAGTCTAAAAATGGCTACGCCGGATACATTGACGG
CGGAGCAAGCCAGGAGGAATTTTACAAATTTATTAAGCCCATCTTGGAAAAAATGGACGGCACCGAGGAG
CTGCTGGTAAAGCTTAACAGAGAAGATCTGTTGCGCAAACAGCGCACTTTCGACAATGGAAGCATCCCCC
ACCAGATTCACCTGGGCGAACTGCACGCTATCCTCAGGCGGCAAGAGGATTTCTACCCCTTTTTGAAAGA
TAACAGGGAAAAGATTGAGAAAATCCTCACATTTCGGATACCCTACTATGTAGGCCCCCTCGCCCGGGGA
AATTCCAGATTCGCGTGGATGACTCGCAAATCAGAAGAGACTATCACTCCCTGGAACTTCGAGGAAGTCG
TGGATAAGGGGGCCTCTGCCCAGTCCTTCATCGAAAGGATGACTAACTTTGATAAAAATCTGCCTAACGA
AAAGGTGCTTCCTAAACACTCTCTGCTGTACGAGTACTTCACAGTTTATAACGAGCTCACCAAGGTCAAA
TACGTCACAGAAGGGATGAGAAAGCCAGCATTCCTGTCTGGAGAGCAGAAGAAAGCTATCGTGGACCTCC
TCTTCAAGACGAACCGGAAAGTTACCGTGAAACAGCTCAAAGAAGATTATTTCAAAAAGATTGAATGTTT
CGACTCTGTTGAAATCAGCGGAGTGGAGGATCGCTTCAACGCATCCCTGGGAACGTATCACGATCTCCTG
AAAATCATTAAAGACAAGGACTTCCTGGACAATGAGGAGAACGAGGACATTCTTGAGGACATTGTCCTCA
CCCTTACGTTGTTTGAAGATAGGGAGATGATTGAAGAACGCTTGAAAACTTACGCTCATCTCTTCGACGA
CAAAGTCATGAAACAGCTCAAGAGGCGCCGATATACAGGATGGGGGCGGCTGTCAAGAAAACTGATCAAT
GGGATCCGAGACAAGCAGAGTGGAAAGACAATCCTGGATTTTCTTAAGTCCGATGGATTTGCCAACCGGA
ACTTCATGCAGTTGATCCATGATGACTCTCTCACCTTTAAGGAGGACATCCAGAAAGCACAAGTTTCTGG
CCAGGGGGACAGTCTCCACGAGCACATCGCTAATCTTGCAGGTAGCCCAGCTATCAAAAAGGGAATACTG
CAGACCGTTAAGGTCGTGGATGAACTCGTCAAAGTAATGGGAAGGCATAAGCCCGAGAATATCGTTATCG
AGATGGCCCGAGAGAACCAAACTACCCAGAAGGGACAGAAGAACAGTAGGGAAAGGATGAAGAGGATTGA
AGAGGGTATAAAAGAACTGGGGTCCCAAATCCTTAAGGAACACCCAGTTGAAAACACCCAGCTTCAGAAT
GAGAAGCTCTACCTGTACTACCTGCAGAACGGCAGGGACATGTACGTGGATCAGGAACTGGACATCAATC
GGCTCTCCGACTACGACGTGGATGCCATCGTGCCCCAGTCTTTTCTCAAAGATGATTCTATTGATAATAA
AGTGTTGACAAGATCCGATAAAAATAGAGGGAAGAGTGATAACGTCCCCTCAGAAGAAGTTGTCAAGAAA
ATGAAAAATTATTGGCGGCAGCTGCTGAACGCCAAACTGATCACACAACGGAAGTTCGATAATCTGACTA
AGGCTGAACGAGGTGGCCTGTCTGAGTTGGATAAAGCCGGCTTCATCAAAAGGCAGCTTGTTGAGACACG
CCAGATCACCAAGCACGTGGCCCAAATTCTCGATTCACGCATGAACACCAAGTACGATGAAAATGACAAA
CTGATTCGAGAGGTGAAAGTTATTACTCTGAAGTCTAAGCTGGTTTCAGATTTCAGAAAGGACTTTCAGT
TTTATAAGGTGAGAGAGATCAACAATTACCACCATGCGCATGATGCCTACCTGAATGCAGTGGTAGGCAC
TGCACTTATCAAAAAATATCCCAAGCTTGAATCTGAATTTGTTTACGGAGACTATAAAGTGTACGATGTT
AGGAAAATGATCGCAAAGTCTGAGCAGGAAATAGGCAAGGCCACCGCTAAGTACTTCTTTTACAGCAATA
TTATGAATTTTTTCAAGACCGAGATTACACTGGCCAATGGAGAGATTCGGAAGCGACCACTTATCGAAAC
AAACGGAGAAACAGGAGAAATCGTGTGGGACAAGGGTAGGGATTTCGCGACAGTCCGGAAGGTCCTGTCC
ATGCCGCAGGTGAACATCGTTAAAAAGACCGAAGTACAGACCGGAGGCTTCTCCAAGGAAAGTATCCTCC
CGAAAAGGAACAGCGACAAGCTGATCGCACGCAAAAAAGATTGGGACCCCAAGAAATACGGCGGATTCGA
TTCTCCTACAGTCGCTTACAGTGTACTGGTTGTGGCCAAAGTGGAGAAAGGGAAGTCTAAAAAACTCAAA
AGCGTCAAGGAACTGCTGGGCATCACAATCATGGAGCGATCAAGCTTCGAAAAAAACCCCATCGACTTTC
TCGAGGCGAAAGGATATAAAGAGGTCAAAAAAGACCTCATCATTAAGCTTCCCAAGTACTCTCTCTTTGA
GCTTGAAAACGGCCGGAAACGAATGCTCGCTAGTGCGGGCGAGCTGCAGAAAGGTAACGAGCTGGCACTG
CCCTCTAAATACGTTAATTTCTTGTATCTGGCCAGCCACTATGAAAAGCTCAAAGGATCTCCCGAAGATA
ATGAGCAGAAGCAGCTGTTCGTGGAACAACACAAACACTACCTTGATGAGATCATCGAGCAAATAAGCGA
ATTCTCCAAAAGAGTGATCCTCGCCGACGCTAACCTCGATAAGGTGCTTTCTGCTTACAATAAGCACAGG
GATAAGCCCATCAGGGAGCAGGCAGAAAACATTATCCACTTGTTTACTCTGACCAACTTGGGCGCGCCTG
CAGCCTTCAAGTACTTCGACACCACCATAGACAGAAAGCGGTACACCTCTACAAAGGAGGTCCTGGACGC
CACACTGATTCATCAGTCAATTACGGGGCTCTATGAAACAAGAATCGACCTCTCTCAGCTCGGTGGAGAC
AGCAGGGCTGATTCGCGAGACCACTCATCGCCCAATCACTAGTGAATTCGCGGCCGCCTGCAGGTCGACC
ATATGGGAGAGCTCCCAACGCGTTGGATGCATAGCTTGAGTATTCTATAGTGTCACCTAAATAGCTTGGC
GTAATCATGGTCATAGCTGTTTCCTGTGTGAAATTGTTATCCGCTCACAATTCCACACAACATACGAGCC
GGAAGCATAAAGTGTAAAGCCTGGGGTGCCTAATGAGTGAGCTAACTCACATTAATTGCGTTGCGCTCAC
TGCCCGCTTTCCAGTCGGGAAACCTGTCGTGCCAGCTGCATTAATGAATCGGCCAACGCGCGGGGAGAGG
CGGTTTGCGTATTGGGCGCTCTTCCGCTTCCTCGCTCACTGACTCGCTGCGCTCGGTCGTTCGGCTGCGG
CGAGCGGTATCAGCTCACTCAAAGGCGGTAATACGGTTATCCACAGAATCAGGGGATAACGCAGGAAAGA
ACATGTGAGCAAAAGGCCAGCAAAAGGCCAGGAACCGTAAAAAGGCCGCGTTGCTGGCGTTTTTCCATAG
GCTCCGCCCCCCTGACGAGCATCACAAAAATCGACGCTCAAGTCAGAGGTGGCGAAACCCGACAGGACTA
TAAAGATACCAGGCGTTTCCCCCTGGAAGCTCCCTCGTGCGCTCTCCTGTTCCGACCCTGCCGCTTACCG
GATACCTGTCCGCCTTTCTCCCTTCGGGAAGCGTGGCGCTTTCTCATAGCTCACGCTGTAGGTATCTCAG
TTCGGTGTAGGTCGTTCGCTCCAAGCTGGGCTGTGTGCACGAACCCCCCGTTCAGCCCGACCGCTGCGCC
TTATCCGGTAACTATCGTCTTGAGTCCAACCCGGTAAGACACGACTTATCGCCACTGGCAGCAGCCACTG
GTAACAGGATTAGCAGAGCGAGGTATGTAGGCGGTGCTACAGAGTTCTTGAAGTGGTGGCCTAACTACGG
CTACACTAGAAGAACAGTATTTGGTATCTGCGCTCTGCTGAAGCCAGTTACCTTCGGAAAAAGAGTTGGT
AGCTCTTGATCCGGCAAACAAACCACCGCTGGTAGCGGTGGTTTTTTTGTTTGCAAGCAGCAGATTACGC
GCAGAAAAAAAGGATCTCAAGAAGATCCTTTGATCTTTTCTACGGGGTCTGACGCTCAGTGGAACGAAAA
CTCACGTTAAGGGATTTTGGTCATGAGATTATCAAAAAGGATCTTCACCTAGATCCTTTTAAATTAAAAA
TGAAGTTTTAAATCAATCTAAAGTATATATGAGTAAACTTGGTCTGACAGTTACCAATGCTTAATCAGTG
AGGCACCTATCTCAGCGATCTGTCTATTTCGTTCATCCATAGTTGCCTGACTCCCCGTCGTGTAGATAAC
TACGATACGGGAGGGCTTACCATCTGGCCCCAGTGCTGCAATGATACCGCGCGACCCACGCTCACCGGCT
CCAGATTTATCAGCAATAAACCAGCCAGCCGGAAGGGCCGAGCGCAGAAGTGGTCCTGCAACTTTATCCG
CCTCCATCCAGTCTATTAATTGTTGCCGGGAAGCTAGAGTAAGTAGTTCGCCAGTTAATAGTTTGCGCAA
CGTTGTTGCCATTGCTACAGGCATCGTGGTGTCACGCTCGTCGTTTGGTATGGCTTCATTCAGCTCCGGT
TCCCAACGATCAAGGCGAGTTACATGATCCCCCATGTTGTGCAAAAAAGCGGTTAGCTCCTTCGGTCCTC
CGATCGTTGTCAGAAGTAAGTTGGCCGCAGTGTTATCACTCATGGTTATGGCAGCACTGCATAATTCTCT
TACTGTCATGCCATCCGTAAGATGCTTTTCTGTGACTGGTGAGTACTCAACCAAGTCATTCTGAGAATAG
TGTATGCGGCGACCGAGTTGCTCTTGCCCGGCGTCAATACGGGATAATACCGCGCCACATAGCAGAACTT
TAAAAGTGCTCATCATTGGAAAACGTTCTTCGGGGCGAAAACTCTCAAGGATCTTACCGCTGTTGAGATC
CAGTTCGATGTAACCCACTCGTGCACCCAACTGATCTTCAGCATCTTTTACTTTCACCAGCGTTTCTGGG
TGAGCAAAAACAGGAAGGCAAAATGCCGCAAAAAAGGGAATAAGGGCGACACGGAAATGTTGAATACTCA
TACTCTTCCTTTTTCAATATTATTGAAGCATTTATCAGGGTTATTGTCTCATGAGCGGATACATATTTGA
ATGTATTTAGAAAAATAAACAAATAGGGGTTCCGCGCACATTTCCCCGAAAAGTGCCACCTGATGCGGTG
TGAAATACCGCACAGATGCGTAAGGAGAAAATACCGCATCAGGAAATTGTAAGCGTTAATATTTTGTTAA
AATTCGCGTTAAATTTTTGTTAAATCAGCTCATTTTTTAACCAATAGGCCGAAATCGGCAAAATCCCTTA
TAAATCAAAAGAATAGACCGAGATAGGGT
[37 nt withheld, positions 6610-6646]
AAAGAACGTGGACTCCAACGTCAAAGGGCGAAAAACCGTCTATCAGGGCGCTGGCCCACTACGTGAACCA
TCACCCT
[91 nt withheld, positions 6724-6814]
G
[124 nt withheld, positions 6816-6939]
CCATTCGCCATTCAGGCTGCGCAACTGTTGGGAAGGGCGATCGGTGCGGGCCTCTTCGCTATTACGCCAG
CTGGCGAAAGGGGGATGTGCTGCAAGGCGATTAAGTTGGGTAACGCCAGGGTTTTCCCAGTCACGACGTT
GTAAAACGACGGCCAGTGAATTGTAATACGACTCACTATAGGGCGAATTGGGCCCGACGTCGCATGCTCC
CGGCCGCCATGGCGGCCGCGGGAATTCGATTGGGCGATGAGTGGT
