>Addgene plasmid #75399 | pdCas9 (GB1079) | addgene partial sequence | sequence record 151814 | T7 5'-TAATACGACTCACTATAGGG-3'
CTCCCGGCCGCCATGGCGGCCGCGGGAATTCGATTGGGCGATGAGTGGTCTCGAATGCCCAAGAAGAAGA
GGAAGGTGGACAAGAAGTACTCCATTGGGCTCGCTATCGGCACAAACAGCGTCGGCTGGGCCGTCATTAC
GGACGAGTACAAGGTGCCGAGCAAAAAATTCAAAGTTCTGGGCAATACCGATCGCCACAGCATAAAGAAG
AACCTCATTGGCGCCCTCCTGTTCGACTCCGGGGAAACGGCCGAAGCCACGCGGCTCAAAAGAACAGCAC
GGCGCAGATATACCCGCAGAAAGAATCGGATCTGCTACCTGCAGGAGATCTTTAGTAATGAGATGGCTAA
GGTGGATGACTCTTTCTTCCATAGGCTGGAGGAGTCCTTTTTGGTGGAGGAGGATAAAAAGCACGAGCGC
CACCCAATCTTTGGCAATATCGTGGACGAGGTGGCGTACCATGAAAAGTACCCAACCATATATCATCTGA
GGAAGAAGCTTGTAGACAGTACTGATAAGGCTGACTTGCGGTTGATCTATCTCGCGCTGGCGCATATGAT
CAAATTTCGGGGACACTTCCTCATCGAGGGGGACCTGAACCCAGACAACAGCGATGTCGACAAACTCTTT
ATCCAACTGGTTCAGACTTACAATCAGCTTTTCGAAGAGAACCCGATCAACGCATCCGGAGTTGACGCCA
AAGCAATCCTGAGCGCTAGGCTGTCCAAATCCCGGCGGCTCGAAAACCTCATCGCACAGCTCCCTGGGGA
GAAGAAGAACGGCCTGTTTGGTAATCTTATCGCCCTGTCACTCGGGCTGACCCCCAACTTTAAATCTAAC
TTCGACCTGGCCGAAGATGCCAAGCTTCAACTGAGCAAAGACACCTACGATGATGATCTCGACAATCTGC
TGGCCCAGATC
