>Addgene plasmid #75399 | pdCas9 (GB1079) | addgene partial sequence | sequence record 151815 | SP6 5'-ATTTAGGTGACACTATAG-3'
GCGTTGGGAGCTCTCCCATATGGTCGACCTGCAGGCGGCCGCGAATTCACTAGTGATTGGGCGATGAGTG
GTCTCGCGAATCAGCCCTGCTGTCTCCACCGAGCTGAGAGAGGTCGATTCTTGTTTCATAGAGCCCCGTA
ATTGACTGATGAATCAGTGTGGCGTCCAGGACCTCCTTTGTAGAGGTGTACCGCTTTCTGTCTATGGTGG
TGTCGAAGTACTTGAAGGCTGCAGGCGCGCCCAAGTTGGTCAGAGTAAACAAGTGGATAATGTTTTCTGC
CTGCTCCCTGATGGGCTTATCCCTGTGCTTATTGTAAGCAGAAAGCACCTTATCGAGGTTAGCGTCGGCG
AGGATCACTCTTTTGGAGAATTCGCTTATTTGCTCGATGATCTCATCAAGGTAGTGTTTGTGTTGTTCCA
CGAACAGCTGCTTCTGCTCATTATCTTCGGGAGATCCTTTGAGCTTTTCATAGTGGCTGGCCAGATACAA
GAAATTAACGTATTTAGAGGGCAGTGCCAGCTCGTTACCTTTCTGCAGCTCGCCCGCACTAGCGAGCATT
CGTTTCCGGCCGTTTTCAAGCTCAAAGAGAGAGTACTTGGGAAGCTTAATGATGAGGTCTTTTTTGACCT
CTTTATATCCTTTCGCCTCGAGAAAGTCGATGGGGTTTTTTTCGAAGCTTGATCGCTCCATGATTGTGAT
GCCCAGCAGTTCCTTGACGCTTTTGAGTTTTTTAGACTTCCCTTTCTCCACTTTGGCCACAACCAGTACA
CTGTAAGCGACTGTAGGAGAATCGAATCCGCCGTATTTCTTGGGGTCCCAATCTTTTTTGCGTGCGATCA
GCTTGTCGCTGTTCCTTTTCGGGAGGATACTTTCCTTGGAGAAGCCTCCGGTCTGTACTTCGGTCTTTTT
AACGATGTTCACCTGCGGCATGGACAGGACCTTCCGGACTGTCGCGAAATCCCTACCCTTGTCCCAC
