>Addgene plasmid #75399 | pdCas9 (GB1079) | addgene partial sequence | sequence record 152490 | hdCas9-R2 5'-CCGGCTTTATCCAACTCAGAC-3'
GATTATCGAACTTCCGTTGTGTGATCAGTTTGGCGTTCAGCAGCTGCCGCCAATAATTTTTCATTTTCTT
GACAACTTCTTCTGAGGGGACGTTATCACTCTTCCCTCTATTTTTATCGGATCTTGTCAACACTTTATTA
TCAATAGAATCATCTTTGAGAAAAGACTGGGGCACGATGGCATCCACGTCGTAGTCGGAGAGCCGATTGA
TGTCCAGTTCCTGATCCACGTACATGTCCCTGCCGTTCTGCAGGTAGTACAGGTAGAGCTTCTCATTCTG
AAGCTGGGTGTTTTCAACTGGGTGTTCCTTAAGGATTTGGGACCCCAGTTCTTTTATACCCTCTTCAATC
CTCTTCATCCTTTCCCTACTGTTCTTCTGTCCCTTCTGGGTAGTTTGGTTCTCTCGGGCCATCTCGATAA
CGATATTCTCGGGCTTATGCCTTCCCATTACTTTGACGAGTTCATCCACGACCTTAACGGTCTGCAGTAT
TCCCTTTTTGATAGCTGGGCTACCTGCAAGATTAGCGATGTGCTCGTGGAGACTGTCCCCCTGGCCAGAA
ACTTGTGCTTTCTGGATGTCCTCCTTAAAGGTGAGAGAGTCATCATGGATCAACTGCATGAAGTTCCGGT
TGGCAAATCCATCGGACTTAAGAAAATCCAGGATTGTCTTTCCACTCTGCTTGTCTCGGATCCCATTGAT
CAGTTTTCTTGACAGCCGCCCCCATCCTGTATATCGGCGCCTCTTGAGCTGTTTCATGACTTTGTCGTCG
AAGAGATGAGCGTAAGTTTTCAAGCGTTCTTCAATCATCTCCCTATCTTCAAACAACGTAAGGGTGAGGA
CAATGTCCTCAAGAATGTCCTCGTTCTCCTCATTGTCCAG
